>Addgene plasmid #161527 | pJM502 ZF1x6-C EYFP in TUPV1 | addgene full sequence | sequence record 318439 | Addgene NGS Result
GACGGATCGGGAGATCGAAGACGGTGCCAAGGTCTTGACAAACGAGTGCTAGTACAAGATCTTGACGTCG
ACGGATCGGGAGATCTGAATTACGATCGGAGTGAGGATAATTAGAGTGAGGACGATCGGAGTGAGGAAAA
TTAGAGTGAGGACGATCGGAGTGAGGATAATTAGAGTGAGGACGATCCCTCTAGAGGGTATATAATGGGG
GCCACTAGTCTACTACCAGAGCTCATCGCTAGCGCCACCATGGTGAGCAAGGGCGAGGAGCTGTTCACCG
GGGTGGTGCCCATCCTGGTCGAGCTGGACGGCGACGTAAACGGCCACAAGTTCAGCGTGTCCGGCGAGGG
CGAGGGCGATGCCACCTACGGCAAGCTGACCCTGAAGTTCATCTGCACCACCGGCAAGCTGCCCGTGCCC
TGGCCCACCCTCGTGACCACCTTCGGCTACGGCCTGCAGTGCTTCGCCCGCTACCCCGACCACATGAAGC
AGCACGACTTCTTCAAGTCCGCCATGCCCGAAGGCTACGTCCAGGAGCGCACCATCTTCTTCAAGGACGA
CGGCAACTACAAGACCCGCGCCGAGGTGAAGTTCGAGGGCGACACCCTGGTGAACCGCATCGAGCTGAAG
GGCATCGACTTCAAGGAGGACGGCAACATCCTGGGGCACAAGCTGGAGTACAACTACAACAGCCACAACG
TCTATATCATGGCCGACAAGCAGAAGAACGGCATCAAGGTGAACTTCAAGATCCGCCACAACATCGAGGA
CGGCAGCGTGCAGCTCGCCGACCACTACCAGCAGAACACCCCCATCGGCGACGGCCCCGTGCTGCTGCCC
GACAACCACTACCTGAGCTACCAGTCCGCCCTGAGCAAAGACCCCAACGAGAAGCGCGATCACATGGTCC
TGCTGGAGTTCGTGACCGCCGCCGGGATCACTCTCGGCATGGACGAGCTGTACAAGTAGGCGGCCGCTCG
AGTCTAGAGGGCCCGTTTAAACCCGCTGATCAGCCTCGACTGTGCCTTCTAGTTGCCAGCCATCTGTTGT
TTGCCCCTCCCCCGTGCCTTCCTTGACCCTGGAAGGTGCCACTCCCACTGTCCTTTCCTAATAAAATGAG
GAAATTGCATCGCATTGTCTGAGTAGGTGTCATTCTATTCTGGGGGGTGGGGTGGGGCAGGACAGCAAGG
GGGAGGATTGGGAAGTCAATAGCAGGCATGCTGGGGATGCGGTGGGCTCTATGGCTTCTGAGGCAGGTCG
AGGGTACATGCGCCTTACTCCTTGTGAGCGCATCGCGATAAGCTCTAGAGGGACAGCCCCCCCCCAAAGC
CCCCAGGGATGTAATTACGTCCCTCCCCCGCTAGGGGGCAGCAGCGAGCCGCCCGGGGCTCCGCTCCGGT
CCGGCGCTCCCCCCGCATCCCCGAGCCGGCAGCGTGCGGGGACAGCCCGGGCACGGGGAAGGTGGCACGG
GATCGCTTTCCTCTGAACGCTTCTCGCTGCTCTTTGAGCCTGCAGACACCTGGGGGGATACGGGGAAAAA
GCTTTAGGCTGAAAGAGAGATTTAGAATGACAGAATCATAGAACGGCCTGCGTACGGATGGGGCTCTAGC
TCTAGAGCTTGATATCGAATTCCTGCAGCCCCGCTAGAGGGACAGCCCCCCCCCAAAGCCCCCAGGGATG
TAATTACGTCCCTCCCCCGCTAGGGGGCAGCAGCGAGCCGCCCGGGGCTCCGCTCCGGTCCGGCGCTCCC
CCCGCATCCCCGAGCCGGCAGCGTGCGGGGACAGCCCGGGCACGGGGAAGGTGGCACGGGATCGCTTTCC
TCTGAACGCTTCTCGCTGCTCTTTGAGCCTGCAGACACCTGGGGGGATACGGGGAAAAAGCTTTAGGCTG
AAAGAGAGATTTAGAATGACAGAATCATAGAACGGCCTGGGCGCGCCTGGTGGCGAACGATCAACAGACG
GGAGAGGGCAAAAGTCTTCGCTGACAGCGACCGGACTCTAGGGGGTATCCCC
[124 nt withheld, positions 2013-2136]
C
[91 nt withheld, positions 2138-2228]
A
[49 nt withheld, positions 2230-2278]
CCTTTGACGTTGGAGTCCACGTTCTTT
[37 nt withheld, positions 2306-2342]
ACCCTATCTCGGTCTATTCTTTTGATTTATAAGGGATTTTGCCGATTTCGGCCTATTGGTTAAAAAATGA
GCTGATTTAACAAAAATTTAACGCGAATTAATTCTGTGGAATGTGTGTCAGTTAGGCTCAATTAGTCAGC
AACCATAGTCCCGCCCCTAACTCCGCCCATCCCGCCCCTAACTCCGCCCAGTTCCGCCCATTCTCCGCCC
CATGGCTGACTAATTTTTTTTATTTATGCAGAGGCCGAGGCCGCCTCTGCCTCTGAGCTATTCCAGAAGT
AGTGAGGAGGCTTTTTTGGAGGCCTAGGCTTTTGCAAAAAGCTCCCGGGAGCTTGTATATCCATTTTCGG
AGGTTGGGCTTCGGAATCGTTTTCCGGGACGCCGGCTGGATGATCCTCCAGCGCGGGGATCTCATGCTGG
AGTTCTTCGCCCACCCCAACTTGTTTATTGCAGCTTATAATGGTTACAAATAAAGCAATAGCATCACAAA
TTTCACAAATAAAGCATTTTTTTCACTGCATTCTAGTTGTGGTTTGTCCAAACTCATCAATGTATCTTAT
CATGTCTGTATACCGTCGACCTCTAGCTAGAGCTTGGCGTAATCATGGTCATAGCTGTTTCCTGTGTGAA
ATTGTTATCCGCTCACAATTCCACACAACATACGAGCCGGAAGCATAAAGTGTAAAGCCTGGGGTGCCTA
ATGAGTGAGCTAACTCACATTAATTGCGTTGCGCTCACTGCCCGCTTTCCAGTCGGGAAACCTGTCGTGC
CAGCTGCATTAATGAATCGGCCAACGCGCGGGGAGAGGCGGTTTGCGTATTGGGCGCTCTTCCGCTTCCT
CGCTCACTGACTCGCTGCGCTCGGTCGTTCGGCTGCGGCGAGCGGTATCAGCTCACTCAAAGGCGGTAAT
ACGGTTATCCACAGAATCAGGGGATAACGCAGGAAAGAACATGTGAGCAAAAGGCCAGCAAAAGGCCAGG
AACCGTAAAAAGGCCGCGTTGCTGGCGTTTTTCCATAGGCTCCGCCCCCCTGACGAGCATCACAAAAATC
GACGCTCAAGTCAGAGGTGGCGAAACCCGACAGGACTATAAAGATACCAGGCGTTTCCCCCTGGAAGCTC
CCTCGTGCGCTCTCCTGTTCCGACCCTGCCGCTTACCGGATACCTGTCCGCCTTTCTCCCTTCGGGAAGC
GTGGCGCTTTCTCATAGCTCACGCTGTAGGTATCTCAGTTCGGTGTAGGTCGTTCGCTCCAAGCTGGGCT
GTGTGCACGAACCCCCCGTTCAGCCCGACCGCTGCGCCTTATCCGGTAACTATCGTCTTGAGTCCAACCC
GGTAAGACACGACTTATCGCCACTGGCAGCAGCCACTGGTAACAGGATTAGCAGAGCGAGGTATGTAGGC
GGTGCTACAGAGTTCTTGAAGTGGTGGCCTAACTACGGCTACACTAGAAGAACAGTATTTGGTATCTGCG
CTCTGCTGAAGCCAGTTACCTTCGGAAAAAGAGTTGGTAGCTCTTGATCCGGCAAACAAACCACCGCTGG
TAGCGGTGGTTTTTTTGTTTGCAAGCAGCAGATTACGCGCAGAAAAAAAGGATCTCAAGAAGATCCTTTG
ATCTTTTCTACGGGGTCTGACGCTCAGTGGAACGAAAACTCACGTTAAGGGATTTTGGTCATGAGATTAT
CAAAAAGGATCTTCACCTAGATCCTTTTAAATTAAAAATGAAGTTTTAAATCAATCTAAAGTATATATGA
GTAAACTTGGTCTGACAGTTACCAATGCTTAATCAGTGAGGCACCTATCTCAGCGATCTGTCTATTTCGT
TCATCCATAGTTGCCTGACTCCCCGTCGTGTAGATAACTACGATACGGGAGGGCTTACCATCTGGCCCCA
GTGCTGCAATGATACCGCGAGATCCACGCTCACCGGCTCCAGATTTATCAGCAATAAACCAGCCAGCCGG
AAGGGCCGAGCGCAGAAGTGGTCCTGCAACTTTATCCGCCTCCATCCAGTCTATTAATTGTTGCCGGGAA
GCTAGAGTAAGTAGTTCGCCAGTTAATAGTTTGCGCAACGTTGTTGCCATTGCTACAGGCATCGTGGTGT
CACGCTCGTCGTTTGGTATGGCTTCATTCAGCTCCGGTTCCCAACGATCAAGGCGAGTTACATGATCCCC
CATGTTGTGCAAAAAAGCGGTTAGCTCCTTCGGTCCTCCGATCGTTGTCAGAAGTAAGTTGGCCGCAGTG
TTATCACTCATGGTTATGGCAGCACTGCATAATTCTCTTACTGTCATGCCATCCGTAAGATGCTTTTCTG
TGACTGGTGAGTACTCAACCAAGTCATTCTGAGAATAGTGTATGCGGCGACCGAGTTGCTCTTGCCCGGC
GTCAATACGGGATAATACCGCGCCACATAGCAGAACTTTAAAAGTGCTCATCATTGGAAAACGTTCTTCG
GGGCGAAAACTCTCAAGGATCTTACCGCTGTTGAGATCCAGTTCGATGTAACCCACTCGTGCACCCAACT
GATCTTCAGCATCTTTTACTTTCACCAGCGTTTCTGGGTGAGCAAAAACAGGAAGGCAAAATGCCGCAAA
AAAGGGAATAAGGGCGACACGGAAATGTTGAATACTCATACTCTTCCTTTTTCAATATTATTGAAGCATT
TATCAGGGTTATTGTCTCATGAGCGGATACATATTTGAATGTATTTAGAAAAATAAACAAATAGGGGTTC
CGCGCACATTTCCCCGAAAAGTGCCACCTGACGTC
Features (pLannotate 1.2.2; 16 found; start..end, strand, type, name):
    192..208     +  promoter       minP (fragment): minimal TATA-box promoter with low basal activity
    250..966     +  CDS            EYFP: EYFP is a basic (constitutively fluorescent) green/yellow fluorescent protein published in 1996, derived from Aequorea victoria. It is reported to be a very rapidly-maturing weak dimer with high acid sensitivity.
   1020..1131    +  polyA_signal   bGH poly(A) signal: bovine growth hormone polyadenylation signal
   1616..1641    -  misc_feature   MCS (fragment): pBluescript multiple cloning site
   2013..2441    +  rep_origin     f1 ori (sequence partly withheld): f1 bacteriophage origin of replication; arrow indicates direction of (+) strand synthesis
   2446..2468    +  promoter       SV40 promoter (fragment): SV40 enhancer and early promoter
   2469..2660    +  promoter       SV40 promoter: SV40 early promoter
   2687..2785    +  CDS            ble (fragment): BLE_KLEPN - Experimental evidence at protein level: Swiss-Prot protein existence level 1. Binding protein with a strong affinity to the bleomycin family of antibiotics. Binds to CL990; an antimitotic-antibiotic compound. From Klebsiella pneumoniae.
   2780..2901    +  polyA_signal   SV40 poly(A) signal: SV40 polyadenylation signal
   2974..2990    -  protein_bind   lac operator: The lac repressor binds to the lac operator to inhibit transcription in E. coli. This inhibition can be relieved by adding lactose or isopropyl-β-D-thiogalactopyranoside (IPTG). lac repressor encoded by lacI
   2998..3028    -  promoter       lac promoter: promoter for the E. coli lac operon
   3043..3064    -  protein_bind   CAP binding site: CAP binding activates transcription in the presence of cAMP. E. coli catabolite activator protein
   3077..3169    -  CDS            lacI (fragment): lac repressor; lacI; The lac repressor binds to the lac operator to inhibit transcription in E. coli. This inhibition can be relieved by adding lactose or isopropyl-β-D-thiogalactopyranoside (IPTG).
   3352..3940    -  rep_origin     ori: high-copy-number ColE1/pMB1/pBR322/pUC origin of replication
   4111..4971    -  CDS            AmpR: β-lactamase; bla; confers resistance to ampicillin, carbenicillin, and related antibiotics
   4972..5076    -  promoter       AmpR promoter: bla
