[The description below was written by a language model from this plasmid's Addgene catalogue record and pLannotate feature annotations shown in this document.]
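Description:
pJM502 ZF1x6-C EYFP in TUPV1 is a 5.1 kb mammalian expression plasmid built for synthetic biology work, in which the yellow fluorescent reporter EYFP is placed under an inducible synthetic promoter called ZF1x6-C. It derives from the pPD471 CMV MCS (TUPV1) backbone, with the promoter-reporter unit cloned between BglII and NotI sites that both remain intact. It is propagated in E. coli through a high-copy ColE1/pUC-type origin and selected with ampicillin via the β-lactamase gene and its native promoter. An f1 phage origin is also present, along with remnants of lac regulatory sequences (lac promoter, operator, CAP site and a lacI fragment) carried over from the parental vector.

In the annotated sequence, a fragment of a minimal TATA-box promoter with low basal activity lies just upstream of the EYFP coding sequence, which is followed by the bovine growth hormone polyadenylation signal. The promoter name suggests an array of six binding sites for a zinc-finger domain (ZF1) upstream of this minimal core. However, the feature table does not annotate those sites, and the meaning of the "C" suffix is not stated. Such an arrangement would keep EYFP essentially silent until a matching ZF1-based transcriptional activator is supplied from another construct. An SV40 early promoter and SV40 poly(A) signal flank only a short fragment of a bleomycin-resistance gene, so no functional mammalian selection marker is evident, and the plasmid appears suited to transient transfection. It serves as a fluorescent output reporter for engineered transcription factors in the design and characterisation of mammalian genetic programs.
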