Addgene plasmid #161527: pJM502 ZF1x6-C EYFP in TUPV1
Purpose: Inducible expression of EYFP under the ZF1x6-C promoter
Depositing lab: Joshua Leonard. Depositing organization: Northwestern University. Publication: Model-guided design of mammalian genetic programs. Muldoon JJ, Kandula V, Hong M, Donahue PS, Boucher JD, Bagheri N, Leonard JN. Sci Adv. 2021 Feb 19;7(8). pii: 7/8/eabe9375. doi: 10.1126/sciadv.abe9375. Print 2021 Feb. PubMed 33608279.
Backbone
  Vector backbone: pPD471 CMV MCS (TUPV1)
  Vector type: Mammalian Expression, Synthetic Biology
Growth in bacteria
  Bacterial resistance: Ampicillin, 100 μg/mL
  Growth temperature: 37°C
  Growth strain: DH5alpha
  Copy number: High Copy
Gene/Insert
  Gene/Insert name: EYFP
  Species: Synthetic
  Promoter: ZF1x6-C
  Cloning method: Restriction Enzyme; 5′ cloning site BglII (not destroyed); 3′ cloning site NotI (not destroyed)
  Sequencing primers: 5′ CGACACGGAAATGTTGAATAC; 3′ CAGTGGGAGTGGCACCTTCC
Terms and licenses: Academic/Nonprofit Terms; Industry Terms: Not Available to Industry
How to cite: pJM502 ZF1x6-C EYFP in TUPV1 was a gift from Joshua Leonard (Addgene plasmid # 161527 ; http://n2t.net/addgene:161527 ; RRID:Addgene_161527)
