>Addgene plasmid #161527 | pJM502 ZF1x6-C EYFP in TUPV1 | depositor partial sequence | sequence record 312980 | ZF1x6-C promoter
AGATCTGAATTACGATCGGAGTGAGGATAATTAGAGTGAGGACGATCGGAGTGAGGAAAATTAGAGTGAG
GACGATCGGAGTGAGGATAATTAGAGTGAGGACGATCCCTCTAGAGGGTATATAATGGGGGCCACTAGTC
TACTACCAGAGCTCATCGCTAGC
