>Addgene plasmid #161527 | pJM502 ZF1x6-C EYFP in TUPV1 | depositor partial sequence | sequence record 312981 | EYFP gene
ATGGTGAGCAAGGGCGAGGAGCTGTTCACCGGGGTGGTGCCCATCCTGGTCGAGCTGGACGGCGACGTAA
ACGGCCACAAGTTCAGCGTGTCCGGCGAGGGCGAGGGCGATGCCACCTACGGCAAGCTGACCCTGAAGTT
CATCTGCACCACCGGCAAGCTGCCCGTGCCCTGGCCCACCCTCGTGACCACCTTCGGCTACGGCCTGCAG
TGCTTCGCCCGCTACCCCGACCACATGAAGCAGCACGACTTCTTCAAGTCCGCCATGCCCGAAGGCTACG
TCCAGGAGCGCACCATCTTCTTCAAGGACGACGGCAACTACAAGACCCGCGCCGAGGTGAAGTTCGAGGG
CGACACCCTGGTGAACCGCATCGAGCTGAAGGGCATCGACTTCAAGGAGGACGGCAACATCCTGGGGCAC
AAGCTGGAGTACAACTACAACAGCCACAACGTCTATATCATGGCCGACAAGCAGAAGAACGGCATCAAGG
TGAACTTCAAGATCCGCCACAACATCGAGGACGGCAGCGTGCAGCTCGCCGACCACTACCAGCAGAACAC
CCCCATCGGCGACGGCCCCGTGCTGCTGCCCGACAACCACTACCTGAGCTACCAGTCCGCCCTGAGCAAA
GACCCCAACGAGAAGCGCGATCACATGGTCCTGCTGGAGTTCGTGACCGCCGCCGGGATCACTCTCGGCA
TGGACGAGCTGTACAAGTAG
